>Addgene plasmid #211340 | m.3075-Left TALE-G1397-N-dead-mCherry | addgene full sequence | sequence record 415644 | Addgene NGS Result
GTATTTAGAAAAATAAACAAATAGGGGTTCCGCGCACATTTCCCCGAAAAGTGCCACCTGACGTCGACGG
ATCGGGAGATCTCCCGATCCCCTATGGTGCACTCTCAGTACAATCTGCTCTGATGCCGCATAGTTAAGCC
AGTATCTGCTCCCTGCTTGTGTGTTGGAGGTCGCTGAGTAGTGCGCGAGCAAAATTTAAGCTACAACAAG
GCAAGGCTTGACCGACAATTGCATGAAGAATCTGCTTAGGGTTAGGCGTTTTGCGCTGCTTCGCGATGTA
CGGGCCAGATATACGCGTTGACATTGATTATTGACTAGTTATTAATAGTAATCAATTACGGGGTCATTAG
TTCATAGCCCATATATGGAGTTCCGCGTTACATAACTTACGGTAAATGGCCCGCCTGGCTGACCGCCCAA
CGACCCCCGCCCATTGACGTCAATAATGACGTATGTTCCCATAGTAACGCCAATAGGGACTTTCCATTGA
CGTCAATGGGTGGAGTATTTACGGTAAACTGCCCACTTGGCAGTACATCAAGTGTATCATATGCCAAGTA
CGCCCCCTATTGACGTCAATGACGGTAAATGGCCCGCCTGGCATTATGCCCAGTACATGACCTTATGGGA
CTTTCCTACTTGGCAGTACATCTACGTATTAGTCATCGCTATTACCATGGTGATGCGGTTTTGGCAGTAC
ATCAATGGGCGTGGATAGCGGTTTGACTCACGGGGATTTCCAAGTCTCCACCCCATTGACGTCAATGGGA
GTTTGTTTTGGCACCAAAATCAACGGGACTTTCCAAAATGTCGTAACAACTCCGCCCCATTGACGCAAAT
GGGCGGTAGGCGTGTACGGTGGGAGGTCTATATAAGCAGAGCTCTCTGGCTAACTAGAGAACCCACTGCT
TACTGGCTTATCGAAATTAATACGACTCACTATAGGGAGACCCAAGCTGGCTAGCACCATGGCCTCCGTT
CTGACCCCGCTGCTGCTGCGTGGCCTGACCGGCTCCGCTCGTCGTCTGCCAGTTCCGCGTGCGAAAATCC
ATTCCCTGGACTACAAAGACCATGACGGTGATTATAAAGATCATGACATCGATTACAAGGATGACGATGA
CAAGATGGACATCGCGGATCTGCGTACCCTGGGTTACAGCCAGCAGCAGCAGGAGAAGATCAAGCCGAAG
GTGCGCAGCACCGTGGCTCAGCACCACGAAGCCCTGGTGGGCCACGGTTTCACCCACGCTCACATCGTGG
CCCTGAGCCAGCACCCAGCCGCGCTGGGCACCGTGGCCGTGAAATATCAGGACATGATTGCTGCCCTGCC
AGAGGCCACCCATGAAGCTATTGTGGGCGTGGGCAAGCAGTGGAGCGGTGCTCGTGCGCTGGAGGCGCTG
CTGACCGTGGCTGGTGAACTGCGTGGTCCGCCGCTGCAGCTGGATACCGGTCAGCTGCTGAAAATTGCCA
AACGTGGCGGTGTGACCGCGGTGGAGGCCGTACATGCCTGGCGTAACGCGCTGACCGGCGCTCCTTTAAA
CCTCACTCCAGAGCAGGTGGTTGCCATTGCCAGTCACGATGGAGGGAAGCAGGCCCTGGAGACCGTACAG
GCACTACTCCCAGTTTTGTGTCAAGCTCACGGATTGACCCCCGAACAGGTCGTGGCCATCGCCAGCCACG
ATGGGGGAAAACAGGCCTTAGAGACAGTCCAAGCACTGCTGCCCGTGTTGTGCCAAGCACACGGACTGAC
ACCGGAACAGGTTGTTGCCATAGCCAGCAATGGGGGAGGAAAACAAGCCCTCGAAACTGTGCAGCGCTTG
CTCCCCGTCCTGTGTCAGGCCCATGGACTGACCCCTCAGCAGGTGGTGGCTATCGCAAGTAACATTGGAG
GAAAGCAGGCTTTGGAAACCGTACAGAGATTGTTGCCAGTTCTGTGCCAGGCTCATGGTCTAACACCTGA
ACAGGTAGTTGCAATCGCCTCCCATGATGGTGGCAAGCAAGCTTTAGAAACCGTGCAGGCCCTGCTGCCT
GTCTTGTGTCAGGCACACGGGTTGACACCAGAACAGGTGGTCGCCATTGCGAGCAATAACGGGGGCAAAC
AAGCACTTGAAACCGTCCAAGCCTTGCTTCCAGTACTCTGCCAGGCACATGGACTTACGCCTGAGCAAGT
GGTGGCCATTGCATCTAATGGTGGCGGGAAACAGGCGCTGGAAACAGTCCAACGACTGCTGCCAGTGCTG
TGCCAAGCCCACGGTCTTACTCCTGAACAAGTGGTTGCTATCGCCAGCAACAACGGAGGCAAGCAGGCAC
TTGAGACTGTACAAGCACTGTTGCCCGTATTATGCCAGGCCCACGGCCTGACTCCTCAACAGGTCGTCGC
GATCGCTAGTAATATCGGCGGTAAGCAGGCTCTGGAAACTGTTCAGAGACTCCTGCCTGTTCTATGCCAG
GCGCATGGGCTGACTCCCGAACAAGTAGTAGCCATAGCGTCCAACGGTGGAGGCAAACAGGCCCTCGAGA
CTGTCCAGCGCCTATTACCTGTGCTTTGCCAAGCGCACGGGTTAACGCCCGAGCAAGTTGTAGCGATCGC
CTCACACGACGGAGGTAAACAAGCTCTTGAGACAGTTCAGGCTCTGCTTCCAGTGCTCTGTCAAGCCCAT
GGTTTAACCCCAGAGCAAGTCGTCGCTATCGCCTCTAACGGGGGTGGTAAACAGGCTCTCGAGACGGTAC
AGAGACTGCTCCCTGTTCTTTGTCAGGCTCACGGACTCACCCCTGAGCAGGTTGTAGCAATTGCAAGTAA
TAACGGTGGAAAACAGGCTTTAGAAACGGTTCAGGCATTATTACCCGTCCTATGTCAAGCGCATGGGTTG
ACGCCACAGCAGGTTGTGGCTATTGCCAGCAACATAGGGGGCCGACCAGCTCTGGAGAGTATAGTGGCCC
AACTGTCCAGACCAGATCCCGCGTTGGCCGCTCTTACCAACGATCACCTGGTGGCGCTGGCTTGCCTGGG
CGGTCGTCCGGCCCTGGATGCCGTGAAGAAAGGCCTGGGTGGATCCGGCAGCTACGCCCTGGGTCCGTAT
CAGATTAGCGCCCCGCAGCTGCCAGCTTACAATGGTCAGACCGTGGGTACCTTCTACTATGTGAACGACG
CGGGCGGTCTGGAGAGCAAGGTGTTTATCAGCGGCGGTCCAACCCCGTACCCAAACTATGTCAGTGCCGG
TCATGTGGCCGGTCAGAGCGCCCTGTTCATGCGTGATAACGGCATCAGCGAGGGTCTGGTGTTCCACAAC
AACCCGAAAGGCACCTGCGGTTTTTGCGTGAACATGATCGAGACCCTGCTGCCGGAAAACGCGAAAATGA
CCGTGGTGCCGCCGGAAGGTTCTGGCGGCTCAACTAATCTGAGCGACATCATTGAGAAGGAGACTGGGAA
ACAGCTGGTCATTCAGGAGTCCATCCTGATGCTGCCTGAGGAGGTGGAGGAAGTGATCGGCAACAAGCCA
GAGTCTGACATCCTGGTGCACACCGCCTACGACGAGTCCACAGATGAGAATGTGATGCTGCTGACCTCTG
ACGCCCCCGAGTATAAGCCTTGGGCCCTGGTCATCCAGGATTCTAACGGCGAGAATAAGATCAAGATGCT
GGGAAGCGGAGCTACTAACTTCAGCCTGCTGAAGCAGGCTGGAGACGTGGAGGAGAACCCTGGACCTATG
GTGTCCAAGGGCGAGGAAGATAACATGGCCATCATCAAGGAGTTCATGAGGTTTAAGGTCCACATGGAGG
GTTCAGTCAATGGCCACGAGTTCGAGATTGAAGGCGAGGGCGAGGGCCGCCCCTACGAAGGGACACAGAC
GGCGAAATTGAAGGTGACCAAAGGCGGGCCATTGCCCTTCGCATGGGACATCTTGTCCCCTCAGTTTATG
TATGGCAGCAAGGCCTATGTTAAGCACCCCGCTGATATCCCGGACTACTTGAAGCTGTCCTTTCCAGAGG
GGTTTAAATGGGAGCGCGTTATGAATTTCGAAGACGGAGGAGTGGTTACGGTGACGCAGGACTCATCCCT
GCAGGACGGAGAATTTATATATAAGGTTAAGTTGAGAGGCACAAACTTCCCAAGCGACGGCCCTGTGATG
CAGAAGAAAACAATGGGGTGGGAAGCTTCCAGCGAGCGCATGTACCCCGAAGATGGCGCCCTCAAGGGCG
AGATAAAGCAAAGGCTGAAACTTAAGGACGGCGGTCATTACGACGCGGAGGTCAAGACAACTTACAAGGC
TAAAAAACCCGTTCAGTTGCCTGGGGCTTACAATGTTAATATCAAACTTGACATCACAAGCCACAATGAA
GACTATACGATCGTGGAGCAGTATGAACGAGCGGAAGGCAGGCACTCAACGGGGGGGATGGACGAGCTTT
ACAAGTGATAAGGGGTCTTTGTCCTCTGTACTGTCTCTCTCCTTGCCCCTAACCCAAAAAGCTTCATTTT
TCTGTGTAGGCTGCACAAGAGCCTTGATTGAAGATATATTCTTTCTGAACAGTATTTAAGGTTTCCAATA
AAATGTACACCCCTCAGAACTTCTGAGGCGGAAAGAACCAGCTGGGGCTCTAGGGGGTATCCCC
[124 nt withheld, positions 4615-4738]
C
[91 nt withheld, positions 4740-4830]
A
[49 nt withheld, positions 4832-4880]
CCTTTGACGTTGGAGTCCACGTTCTTT
[37 nt withheld, positions 4908-4944]
ACCCTATCTCGGTCTATTCTTTTGATTTATAAGGGATTTTGCCGATTTCGGCCTATTGGTTAAAAAATGA
GCTGATTTAACAAAAATTTAACGCGAATTAATTCTGTGGAATGTGTGTCAGTTAGGGTGTGGAAAGTCCC
CAGGCTCCCCAGCAGGCAGAAGTATGCAAAGCATGCATCTCAATTAGTCAGCAACCAGGTGTGGAAAGTC
CCCAGGCTCCCCAGCAGGCAGAAGTATGCAAAGCATGCATCTCAATTAGTCAGCAACCATAGTCCCGCCC
CTAACTCCGCCCATCCCGCCCCTAACTCCGCCCAGTTCCGCCCATTCTCCGCCCCATGGCTGACTAATTT
TTTTTATTTATGCAGAGGCCGAGGCCGCCTCTGCCTCTGAGCTATTCCAGAAGTAGTGAGGAGGCTTTTT
TGGAGGCCTAGGCTTTTGCAAAAAGCTCCCGGGAGCTTGTATATCCATTTTCGGATCTGATCAGCACGTG
TTGACAATTAATCATCGGCATAGTATATCGGCATAGTATAATACGACAAGGTGAGGAACTAAACCATGGC
CAAGCCTTTGTCTCAAGAAGAATCCACCCTCATTGAAAGAGCAACGGCTACAATCAACAGCATCCCCATC
TCTGAAGACTACAGCGTCGCCAGCGCAGCTCTCTCTAGCGACGGCCGCATCTTCACTGGTGTCAATGTAT
ATCATTTTACTGGGGGACCTTGTGCAGAACTCGTGGTGCTGGGCACTGCTGCTGCTGCGGCAGCTGGCAA
CCTGACTTGTATCGTCGCGATCGGAAATGAGAACAGGGGCATCTTGAGCCCCTGCGGACGGTGCCGACAG
GTGCTTCTCGATCTGCATCCTGGGATCAAAGCCATAGTGAAGGACAGTGATGGACAGCCGACGGCAGTTG
GGATTCGTGAATTGCTGCCCTCTGGTTATGTGTGGGAGGGCTAAGCACTTCGTGGCCGAGGAGCAGGACT
GACACGTGCTACGAGATTTCGATTCCACCGCCGCCTTCTATGAAAGGTTGGGCTTCGGAATCGTTTTCCG
GGACGCCGGCTGGATGATCCTCCAGCGCGGGGATCTCATGCTGGAGTTCTTCGCCCACCCCAACTTGTTT
ATTGCAGCTTATAATGGTTACAAATAAAGCAATAGCATCACAAATTTCACAAATAAAGCATTTTTTTCAC
TGCATTCTAGTTGTGGTTTGTCCAAACTCATCAATGTATCTTATCATGTCTGTATACCGTCGACCTCTAG
CTAGAGCTTGGCGTAATCATGGTCATAGCTGTTTCCTGTGTGAAATTGTTATCCGCTCACAATTCCACAC
AACATACGAGCCGGAAGCATAAAGTGTAAAGCCTGGGGTGCCTAATGAGTGAGCTAACTCACATTAATTG
CGTTGCGCTCACTGCCCGCTTTCCAGTCGGGAAACCTGTCGTGCCAGCTGCATTAATGAATCGGCCAACG
CGCGGGGAGAGGCGGTTTGCGTATTGGGCGCTCTTCCGCTTCCTCGCTCACTGACTCGCTGCGCTCGGTC
GTTCGGCTGCGGCGAGCGGTATCAGCTCACTCAAAGGCGGTAATACGGTTATCCACAGAATCAGGGGATA
ACGCAGGAAAGAACATGTGAGCAAAAGGCCAGCAAAAGGCCAGGAACCGTAAAAAGGCCGCGTTGCTGGC
GTTTTTCCATAGGCTCCGCCCCCCTGACGAGCATCACAAAAATCGACGCTCAAGTCAGAGGTGGCGAAAC
CCGACAGGACTATAAAGATACCAGGCGTTTCCCCCTGGAAGCTCCCTCGTGCGCTCTCCTGTTCCGACCC
TGCCGCTTACCGGATACCTGTCCGCCTTTCTCCCTTCGGGAAGCGTGGCGCTTTCTCATAGCTCACGCTG
TAGGTATCTCAGTTCGGTGTAGGTCGTTCGCTCCAAGCTGGGCTGTGTGCACGAACCCCCCGTTCAGCCC
GACCGCTGCGCCTTATCCGGTAACTATCGTCTTGAGTCCAACCCGGTAAGACACGACTTATCGCCACTGG
CAGCAGCCACTGGTAACAGGATTAGCAGAGCGAGGTATGTAGGCGGTGCTACAGAGTTCTTGAAGTGGTG
GCCTAACTACGGCTACACTAGAAGAACAGTATTTGGTATCTGCGCTCTGCTGAAGCCAGTTACCTTCGGA
AAAAGAGTTGGTAGCTCTTGATCCGGCAAACAAACCACCGCTGGTAGCGGTGGTTTTTTTGTTTGCAAGC
AGCAGATTACGCGCAGAAAAAAAGGATCTCAAGAAGATCCTTTGATCTTTTCTACGGGGTCTGACGCTCA
GTGGAACGAAAACTCACGTTAAGGGATTTTGGTCATGAGATTATCAAAAAGGATCTTCACCTAGATCCTT
TTAAATTAAAAATGAAGTTTTAAATCAATCTAAAGTATATATGAGTAAACTTGGTCTGACAGTTACCAAT
GCTTAATCAGTGAGGCACCTATCTCAGCGATCTGTCTATTTCGTTCATCCATAGTTGCCTGACTCCCCGT
CGTGTAGATAACTACGATACGGGAGGGCTTACCATCTGGCCCCAGTGCTGCAATGATACCGCGAGACCCA
CGCTCACCGGCTCCAGATTTATCAGCAATAAACCAGCCAGCCGGAAGGGCCGAGCGCAGAAGTGGTCCTG
CAACTTTATCCGCCTCCATCCAGTCTATTAATTGTTGCCGGGAAGCTAGAGTAAGTAGTTCGCCAGTTAA
TAGTTTGCGCAACGTTGTTGCCATTGCTACAGGCATCGTGGTGTCACGCTCGTCGTTTGGTATGGCTTCA
TTCAGCTCCGGTTCCCAACGATCAAGGCGAGTTACATGATCCCCCATGTTGTGCAAAAAAGCGGTTAGCT
CCTTCGGTCCTCCGATCGTTGTCAGAAGTAAGTTGGCCGCAGTGTTATCACTCATGGTTATGGCAGCACT
GCATAATTCTCTTACTGTCATGCCATCCGTAAGATGCTTTTCTGTGACTGGTGAGTACTCAACCAAGTCA
TTCTGAGAATAGTGTATGCGGCGACCGAGTTGCTCTTGCCCGGCGTCAATACGGGATAATACCGCGCCAC
ATAGCAGAACTTTAAAAGTGCTCATCATTGGAAAACGTTCTTCGGGGCGAAAACTCTCAAGGATCTTACC
GCTGTTGAGATCCAGTTCGATGTAACCCACTCGTGCACCCAACTGATCTTCAGCATCTTTTACTTTCACC
AGCGTTTCTGGGTGAGCAAAAACAGGAAGGCAAAATGCCGCAAAAAAGGGAATAAGGGCGACACGGAAAT
GTTGAATACTCATACTCTTCCTTTTTCAATATTATTGAAGCATTTATCAGGGTTATTGTCTCATGAGCGG
ATACATATTTGAAT
Features (pLannotate 1.2.2; 26 found; start..end, strand, type, name):
     93..145     -  misc_feature   bom (fragment): basis of mobility region from pBR322
    300..679     +  enhancer       CMV enhancer: human cytomegalovirus immediate early enhancer
    680..883     +  promoter       CMV promoter: human cytomegalovirus (CMV) immediate early promoter
    879..912     +  LTR            5' LTR (truncated) (fragment): truncated 5' long terminal repeat (LTR) from HIV-1
    928..946     +  promoter       T7 promoter: promoter for bacteriophage T7 RNA polymerase
    975..1058    +  CDS            COX8A (fragment): COX8A_HUMAN - Also known as COX8, COX8L. Experimental evidence at protein level: Swiss-Prot protein existence level 1. Component of the cytochrome c oxidase, the last enzyme in the mitochondrial electron transport chain which drives oxidative phosphorylation. The respiratory chain contains 3 multisubunit complexes succinate dehydrogenase (complex II, CII), ubiquinol- cytochrome c oxidoreductase (cytochrome b-c1 complex, complex III, CIII) and cytochrome c oxidase (complex IV, CIV), that cooperate to transfer electrons derived from NADH and succinate to molecular oxygen, creating an electrochem
   1059..1124    +  CDS            3xFLAG: three tandem FLAG® epitope tags, followed by an enterokinase cleavage site
   1137..1643    +  CDS            avrBs3 (fragment): AVRB3_XANEU - Experimental evidence at protein level: Swiss-Prot protein existence level 1. Avirulence protein. Acts as a transcription factor in C.annuum plants. In susceptible plants lacking the Bs3 resistance gene induces expression of a number of genes, including genes homologous to a family of auxin-induced genes, alpha-expansin genes, pectate lyase, anthocyanidin glucoside rhamnosyl transferase and at least one transcription factor, UPA20. Their expression leads to plant hypertrophy in mesophyll cells, probably mainly mediated by UPA20 (PubMed:17962565). In resistant plants induces the h
   3048..3383    +  CDS            dddA (fragment): DDDA_BURC1 - Experimental evidence at protein level: Swiss-Prot protein existence level 1. Toxic component of a toxin-immunity protein module, which functions as a cellular contact-dependent growth inhibition (CDI) system. CDI modules allow bacteria to communicate with and inhibit the growth of closely related neighboring bacteria in a contact-dependent fashion. Bacteria that have this module inhibit or kill bacteria without it, giving them a growth advantage. Probably specifically inhibited by cognate immunity protein DddI (Probable). The C-terminal 163 residue fragment has double-stranded DN
   3393..3641    +  CDS            UGI: UNGI_BPPB2 - Experimental evidence at protein level: Swiss-Prot protein existence level 1. This protein binds specifically and reversibly to the host uracil-DNA glycosylase, preventing removal of uracil residues from PBS2 DNA by the host uracil-excision repair system. From Bacillus phage PBS2 (Bacteriophage PBS2).
   3708..4415    +  CDS            mCherry: mCherry is a basic (constitutively fluorescent) red fluorescent protein published in 2004, derived from Discosoma sp.. It is reported to be a very rapidly-maturing monomer with low acid sensitivity.
   4573..4594    +  promoter       SV40 promoter (fragment): SV40 enhancer and early promoter
   4615..5043    +  rep_origin     f1 ori (sequence partly withheld): f1 bacteriophage origin of replication; arrow indicates direction of (+) strand synthesis
   5057..5386    +  promoter       SV40 promoter: SV40 enhancer and early promoter
   5434..5481    +  promoter       EM7 promoter: synthetic bacterial promoter&nbsp
   5500..5898    +  CDS            BSD: blasticidin S deaminase; Aspergillus terreus BSD; confers resistance to blasticidin
   5899..5926    +  CDS            BleoR (fragment): antibiotic-binding protein; Sh ble from Streptoalloteichus hindustanus; confers resistance to bleomycin, phleomycin, and Zeocin™
   5936..6061    +  CDS            ble (fragment): BLE_KLEPN - Experimental evidence at protein level: Swiss-Prot protein existence level 1. Binding protein with a strong affinity to the bleomycin family of antibiotics. Binds to CL990; an antimitotic-antibiotic compound. From Klebsiella pneumoniae.
   6056..6177    +  polyA_signal   SV40 poly(A) signal: SV40 polyadenylation signal
   6250..6266    -  protein_bind   lac operator: The lac repressor binds to the lac operator to inhibit transcription in E. coli. This inhibition can be relieved by adding lactose or isopropyl-β-D-thiogalactopyranoside (IPTG). lac repressor encoded by lacI
   6274..6304    -  promoter       lac promoter: promoter for the E. coli lac operon
   6319..6340    -  protein_bind   CAP binding site: CAP binding activates transcription in the presence of cAMP. E. coli catabolite activator protein
   6353..6445    -  CDS            lacI (fragment): lac repressor; lacI; The lac repressor binds to the lac operator to inhibit transcription in E. coli. This inhibition can be relieved by adding lactose or isopropyl-β-D-thiogalactopyranoside (IPTG).
   6628..7216    -  rep_origin     ori: high-copy-number ColE1/pMB1/pBR322/pUC origin of replication
   7387..8247    -  CDS            AmpR: β-lactamase; bla; confers resistance to ampicillin, carbenicillin, and related antibiotics
   8248..34      -  promoter       AmpR promoter (across the origin): bla
