[The description below was written by a language model from this plasmid's Addgene catalogue record and pLannotate feature annotations shown in this document.]
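Description:
m.3075-Left TALE-G1397-N-dead-mCherry is an 8.3 kb mammalian expression plasmid on a pCMV backbone that encodes one arm of a catalytically inactivated, codon-optimized mitochondrial base editor of the DddA-derived (DdCBE) type for use in human cells. It is propagated in E. coli through a high-copy ColE1/pUC-type origin with ampicillin selection (AmpR under its own bla promoter), and it also carries an f1 origin. The TALE repeat array makes it a repeat-rich construct, which fits the recorded use of a recombination-tolerant growth strain.

The CMV enhancer and promoter drive a single fusion reading frame. It begins with a COX8A-derived mitochondrial targeting sequence that directs the protein into the matrix, followed by a 3xFLAG epitope for detection. Next comes a TALE DNA-binding domain (annotated through its AvrBs3-homologous N-terminal region; the repeat array itself is largely unannotated), which by name is the left-hand TALE for a site around mitochondrial genome position m.3075. Downstream lie a DddA fragment, named as the N-terminal half of the G1397 split of this double-stranded DNA cytidine deaminase in its "dead" form, and a uracil glycosylase inhibitor (UGI). mCherry follows, allowing fluorescence sorting of transfected cells; the record does not state how it is linked to the editor. A separate SV40 promoter/EM7 cassette expresses blasticidin S deaminase, ending in an SV40 poly(A) signal, for drug selection; adjacent bleomycin-resistance fragments appear to be cloning remnants.

The inactive deaminase indicates use as a negative control. It would presumably be paired with a matching right-TALE, G1397-C plasmid, although the record does not name that partner or specify the inactivating mutation.
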