Addgene plasmid #211340: m.3075-Left TALE-G1397-N-dead-mCherry
Purpose: Expression of codon-optimized dead mitochondrial base editor in human cells; cell sorting; blasticidin drug selection
Depositing lab: Monkol Lek. Depositing organization: Yale University.
Backbone
  Vector backbone: pCMV
  Vector type: Mammalian Expression, TALEN
  Selectable markers: Blasticidin
Growth in bacteria
  Bacterial resistance: Ampicillin, 100 μg/mL
  Growth temperature: 37°C
  Growth strain: NEB Stable
  Growth instructions: Lower temperature is preferred
  Copy number: Unknown
Gene/Insert
  Gene/Insert name: m.3075-Left TALE-G1397-N-dead-mCherry
  Species: H. sapiens (human)
  Insert size (bp): 3450
  Promoter: CMV
  Cloning method: Gibson Cloning
  Sequencing primers: 5′ gacccaagctggctagcacc; 3′ cagaggacaaagacccctta
Terms and licenses: Academic/Nonprofit Terms; Industry Terms: Not Available to Industry
How to cite: m.3075-Left TALE-G1397-N-dead-mCherry was a gift from Monkol Lek (Addgene plasmid # 211340 ; http://n2t.net/addgene:211340 ; RRID:Addgene_211340)
